>Addgene plasmid #30020 | HL 2305 (=HL 716 + pHL 765) | addgene partial sequence | sequence record 35327 | 30020 with GFP-R
TTCTCCTTTACGCATGCTAGCTGGGACCAGGAGGGACAGTACTTTAACTTTCATGTTATTAACCCTCTGT
TATATGCCTTTATTTGCTTTTTTATGCCACTGCATACTGATTAACCCTCATTAATCAGTCGGCAAGTCGA
CAGTATCTTGTTATCCGCTCACAATGTCAATGTTATCCGCTCACATTTATGACGTCAGGTGGCACTTTTC
GGGGAAATGTGCGCGGAACCCCTATTTGTTTATTTTTCTAAATACATTCAAATATGTATCCGCTCATGAG
ACAATAACCCTGATAAATGCTTCAATAATATTGAAAAAGGAAGAGTATGAGTATTCAACATTTCCGTGTC
GCCCTTATTCCCTTTTTTGCGGCATTTTGCCTTCCTGTTTTTGCTCACCCAGAAACGCTGGTGAAAGTAA
AAGATGCTGAAGATCAGTTGGGTGCACGAGTGGGTTACATCGAACTGGATCTCAACAGCGGTAAGATCCT
TGAGAGTTTTCGCCCCGAAGAACGTTTTCCAATGATGAGCACTTTTAAAGTTCTGCTATGTGGCGCGGTA
TTATCCCGTATTGACGCCGGGCAAGAGCAACTCGGTCGCCGCATACACTATTCTCAGAATGACTTGGTTG
AGTACTCACCAGTCACAGAAAAGCATCTTACGGATGGCATGACAGTAAGAGAATTATGCAGTGCTGCCAT
AACCATGAGTGATAACACTGCGGCCAACTTACTTCTGACAACGATCGGAGGACCGAAGGAGCTAACCGCT
TTTTTGCACAACATGGGGGATCATGTAACTCGCCTTGATCGTTGGGAACCGGAGCTGAATGAAGCCATAC
CAAACGACGAGCGTGACACCACGATGCCTGTAGCATGGCAACAACGTT
