>Addgene plasmid #30020 | HL 2305 (=HL 716 + pHL 765) | depositor partial sequence | sequence record 35650 | vector backbone, ColE (from pZ system) + AmpR
CCCGGGGGATCCCATGGTACGCGTGCTAGAGGCATCAAATAAAACGAAAGGCTCAGTCGAAAGACTGGGC
CTTTCGTTTTATCTGTTGTTTGTCGGTGAACGCTCTCCTGAGTAGGACAAATCCGCCGCCCTAGACCTAG
GCGTTCGGCTGCGGCGAGCGGTATCAGCTCACTCAAAGGCGGTAATACGGTTATCCACAGAATCAGGGGA
TAACGCAGGAAAGAACATGTGAGCAAAAGGCCAGCAAAAGGCCAGGAACCGTAAAAAGGCCGCGTTGCTG
GCGTTTTTCCATAGGCTCCGCCCCCCTGACGAGCATCACAAAAATCGACGCTCAAGTCAGAGGTGGCGAA
ACCCGACAGGACTATAAAGATACCAGGCGTTTCCCCCTGGAAGCTCCCTCGTGCGCTCTCCTGTTCCGAC
CCTGCCGCTTACCGGATACCTGTCCGCCTTTCTCCCTTCGGGAAGCGTGGCGCTTTCTCAATGCTCACGC
TGTAGGTATCTCAGTTCGGTGTAGGTCGTTCGCTCCAAGCTGGGCTGTGTGCACGAACCCCCCGTTCAGC
CCGACCGCTGCGCCTTATCCGGTAACTATCGTCTTGAGTCCAACCCGGTAAGACACGACTTATCGCCACT
GGCAGCAGCCACTGGTAACAGGATTAGCAGAGCGAGGTATGTAGGCGGTGCTACAGAGTTCTTGAAGTGG
TGGCCTAACTACGGCTACACTAGAAGGACAGTATTTGGTATCTGCGCTCTGCTGAAGCCAGTTACCTTCG
GAAAAAGAGTTGGTAGCTCTTGATCCGGCAAACAAACCACCGCTGGTAGCGGTGGTTTTTTTGTTTGCAA
GCAGCAGATTACGCGCAGAAAAAAAGGATCTCAAGAAGATCCTTTGATCTTTTCTACGGGGTCTGACGCT
CAGTGGAACGAAAACTCACGTTAAGGGATTTTGGTCATGACTAGTGCTTGGATTCTCACCAATAAAAAAC
GCCCGGCGGCAACCGAGCGTTCTGAACAAATCCAGATGGAGTTCTGAGGTCATTACTGGATCTATCAACA
GGAGTCCAAGCGAGCTCGTAAACTTGGTCTGACAGTTACCAATGCTTAATCAGTGAGGCACCTATCTCAG
CGATCTGTCTATTTCGTTCATCCATAGTTGCCTGACTCCCCGTCGTGTAGATAACTACGATACGGGAGGG
CTTACCATCTGGCCCCAGTGCTGCAATGATACCGCGAGACCCACGCTCACCGGCTCCAGATTTATCAGCA
ATAAACCAGCCAGCCGGAAGGGCCGAGCGCAGAAGTGGTCCTGCAACTTTATCCGCCTCCATCCAGTCTA
TTAATTGTTGCCGGGAAGCTAGAGTAAGTAGTTCGCCAGTTAATAGTTTGCGCAACGTTGTTGCCATTGC
TACAGGCATCGTGGTGTCACGCTCGTCGTTTGGTATGGCTTCATTCAGCTCCGGTTCCCAACGATCAAGG
CGAGTTACATGATCCCCCATGTTGTGCAAAAAAGCGGTTAGCTCCTTCGGTCCTCCGATCGTTGTCAGAA
GTAAGTTGGCCGCAGTGTTATCACTCATGGTTATGGCAGCACTGCATAATTCTCTTACTGTCATGCCATC
CGTAAGATGCTTTTCTGTGACTGGTGAGTACTCAACCAAGTCATTCTGAGAATAGTGTATGCGGCGACCG
AGTTGCTCTTGCCCGGCGTCAATACGGGATAATACCGCGCCACATAGCAGAACTTTAAAAGTGCTCATCA
TTGGAAAACGTTCTTCGGGGCGAAAACTCTCAAGGATCTTACCGCTGTTGAGATCCAGTTCGATGTAACC
CACTCGTGCACCCAACTGATCTTCAGCATCTTTTACTTTCACCAGCGTTTCTGGGTGAGCAAAAACAGGA
AGGCAAAATGCCGCAAAAAAGGGAATAAGGGCGACACGGAAATGTTGAATACTCATACTCTTCCTTTTTC
AATATTATTGAAGCATTTATCAGGGTTATTGTCTCATGAGCGGATACATATTTGAATGTATTTAGAAAAA
TAAACAAATAGGGGTTCCGCGCACATTTCCCCGAAAAGTGCCACCTGACGTC
