>Addgene plasmid #30020 | HL 2305 (=HL 716 + pHL 765) | depositor partial sequence | sequence record 35651 | micC
TTATATGCCTTTATTGTCACAGATTTTATTTTCTGTTGGGCCATTGCATTGCCACTGATTTTCCAACATA
TAAAAAGACAAGCCCGAACAGTCGTCCGGGCTTTTTTTTTAGAATTGGATAATCCTTATCCAG
