>Addgene plasmid #30020 | HL 2305 (=HL 716 + pHL 765) | depositor partial sequence | sequence record 35652 | dsrA
AACACATCAGATTTCCTGGTGTAACGAATTTTTTAAGTGCTTCTTGCTTAAGCAAGTTTCATCCCGACCC
CCTCAGGGTCGGGATTTTTTTATTGTGCATTCAACGATTCACTTCAGAGACGCT
