>Addgene plasmid #30020 | HL 2305 (=HL 716 + pHL 765) | depositor partial sequence | sequence record 35653 | ompC
TTGCCGACTGATTAATGAGGGTTAATCAGTATGCAGTGGCATAAAAAAGCAAATAAAGGCATATAACAGA
GGGTTAATAACATGAAAGTTAAAGTACTGTCCCTCCTGGTCCCAGCTA
