>Addgene plasmid #30020 | HL 2305 (=HL 716 + pHL 765) | addgene partial sequence | sequence record 37427 | GFP-F 5'-GGTCCTTCTTGAGTTTGTAAC-3'
GAGACTCTCAATAAAAGCTAGCTTGGCTGTTTTGGCGGATGAGAGAAGATTTTCAGCCTGATACAGATTA
AATCAGAACGCAGAAGCGGTCTGATAAAACAGAATTTGCCTGGCGGCAGTAGCGCGGTGGTCCCACCTGA
CCCCATGCCGAACTCAGAAGTGAAACGCCGTAGCGCCGATGGTAGTGTGGGGTCTCCCCATGCGAGAGTA
GGGAACTGCCAGGCATCAAATAAAACGAAAGGCTCAGTCGAAAGACTGGGCCTTTCGTTTTATCTGTTGT
TTGTCGGTGAACGCTCTCCTGAGTAGGACAAATCCGCCGGGAGCGGATTTGAACGTTGCGAAGCAACGGC
CCGGAGGGTGGCGGGCAGGACGCCCGCCATAAACTGCCAGGCATCAAATTAAGCAGAAGGCCATCCTGAC
GGATGGCCTTTTTGCGTTTCTACAAACTCTTTTGTTTATTTTTCTAAATACATTCAAATATGTATCCGCT
CAGGATCCTCCCTATCAGTGATAGAGATTGACATCCCTATCAGTGATAGAGATACTCCCGGGTTATATGC
CTTTATTGTCACAGATTTTATTTTCTGTTGGGCCATTGCATTGCCACTGATTTTCCAACATATAAAAAGA
CAAGCCCGAACAGTCGTCCGGGCTTTTTTTTTAGAATTGGATAATCCTTATCCAGAAGCTTTCCCTATCA
GTGATAGAGATTGACATCCCTATCAGTGATAGAGATACTCCGGGAACACATCAGATTTCCTGGTGTAACG
