[The description below was written by a language model from this plasmid's Addgene catalogue record.]
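Description:
HL 2305 is the designation for the E. coli strain HL 716 carrying the plasmid pHL 765, a bacterial expression and synthetic-biology construct built on a modified vector from the pZ modular system. The backbone of about 2 kb combines a ColE-type origin of replication, giving high copy number, with an ampicillin resistance marker for selection. The record notes that the plasmid may require its particular host strain, HL 716, though it does not describe that strain's genotype.

The insert of about 2.1 kb, of E. coli origin and cloned between AatII and ApaI sites that both remain intact, contains three expression units. Two small regulatory RNAs, MicC and DsrA, are each placed under a PLtetO-1 promoter, a phage lambda PL derivative carrying tet operators that is repressed by TetR and induced with tetracycline analogues. The third unit is an ompC::gfp fusion driven by PLlacO-1, the corresponding lac-operator version controlled by LacI and IPTG, with GFP at the C-terminal end of the fusion as a fluorescent readout. MicC is known as an Hfq-dependent sRNA that represses ompC, so the fusion serves as a reporter of MicC target regulation, while DsrA is a second Hfq-binding sRNA expressed alongside it from the same type of promoter.

This arrangement lets sRNA and target expression be tuned independently. It fits the associated study on disruption of small RNA signalling through competition for Hfq, where co-expressing a second sRNA would test whether it interferes with MicC silencing of ompC::gfp. No feature table is provided, so the order and orientation of the units and any terminators are not stated.
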