Addgene plasmid #30020: HL 2305 (=HL 716 + pHL 765)
Depositing lab: Han Lim. Depositing organization: University of California, Berkeley. Publication: Disruption of small RNA signaling caused by competition for Hfq. Hussein R, Lim HN. Proc Natl Acad Sci U S A. 2011 Jan 18;108(3):1110-5. doi: 10.1073/pnas.1010082108. Epub 2010 Dec 28. PubMed 21189298.
Backbone
  Vector backbone: ColE (from pZ system) + AmpR
  Backbone manufacturer: Lim Lab (modified from Rolf Lutz and Hermann Bujard, 1997)
  Backbone size w/o insert (bp): 2000
  Vector type: Bacterial Expression, Synthetic Biology
Growth in bacteria
  Bacterial resistance: Ampicillin, 100 μg/mL
  Growth temperature: 37°C
  Growth strain: HL 716
  Copy number: High Copy
Gene/Insert
  Gene/Insert name: pLtetO-1:MicC, pLtetO-1:DsrA, pLlacO-1:ompC::gfp
  Species: E. coli
  Insert size (bp): 2100
  Tag / fusion protein: GFP (C terminal on backbone)
  Cloning method: Restriction Enzyme; 5′ cloning site AatII (not destroyed); 3′ cloning site ApaI (not destroyed)
  Sequencing primers: 5′ ctcatgagcggatacat atttgaa; 3′ agctgatacc gctcgccgca gccgaacg
Terms and licenses: Academic/Nonprofit Terms; Industry Terms: Not Available to Industry
Depositor comments: Please note that this plasmid may require a unique bacterial strain, so make sure to confirm that you can also obtain the appropriate growth strain. Please contact us or contact our distributors if you have any questions.
How to cite: HL 2305 (=HL 716 + pHL 765) was a gift from Han Lim (Addgene plasmid # 30020 ; http://n2t.net/addgene:30020 ; RRID:Addgene_30020)
